LOCUS       Exported 8323 bp ds-DNA circular SYN 13-MAY-2021
DEFINITION  3rd generation lentiviral gRNA plasmid targeting human STK19.
ACCESSION   .
VERSION     .
KEYWORDS    STK19 gRNA (BRDN0001144764)
SOURCE      synthetic DNA construct
  ORGANISM  synthetic DNA construct
REFERENCE   1 (bases 1 to 8323)
  AUTHORS   Doench JG, Fusi N, Sullender M, Hegde M, Vaimberg EW, Donovan KF,
            Smith I, Tothova Z, Wilen C, Orchard R, Virgin HW, Listgarten J,
            Root DE
  TITLE     Optimized sgRNA design to maximize activity and minimize off-target
            effects of CRISPR-Cas9.
  JOURNAL   Nat Biotechnol. 2016 Jan 18. doi: 10.1038/nbt.3437.
  PUBMED    26780180
REFERENCE   2 (bases 1 to 8323)
  AUTHORS   .
  TITLE     Direct Submission
  JOURNAL   Exported May 13, 2021 from SnapGene Server 1.1.58
            http://www.snapgene.com
FEATURES             Location/Qualifiers
     source          1..8323
                     /organism="synthetic DNA construct"
                     /mol_type="other DNA"
     promoter        87..1265
                     /label=EF-1-alpha promoter
                     /note="strong constitutive promoter for human elongation
                     factor EF-1-alpha"
     intron          318..1256
                     /label=EF-1-alpha intron A
                     /note="intron upstream of the start codon of human
                     EF-1-alpha"
     primer_bind     1213..1233
                     /label=EF1a-F
                     /note="Human elongation factor-1a promoter, forward primer"
     CDS             1278..1877
                     /codon_start=1
                     /gene="pac from Streptomyces alboniger"
                     /product="puromycin N-acetyltransferase"
                     /label=PuroR
                     /note="confers resistance to puromycin"
                     /translation="MTEYKPTVRLATRDDVPRAVRTLAAAFADYPATRHTVDPDRHIER
                     VTELQELFLTRVGLDIGKVWVADDGAAVAVWTTPESVEAGAVFAEIGPRMAELSGSRLA
                     AQQQMEGLLAPHRPKEPAWFLATVGVSPDHQGKGLGSAVVLPGVEAAERAGVPAFLETS
                     APRNLPFYERLGFTVTADVEVPEGPRTWCMTRKPGA"
     primer_bind     complement(1278..1297)
                     /label=Puro-R
                     /note="Puromycin resistance gene, reverse primer. Also
                     called puro-variant-R"
     primer_bind     1774..1794
                     /label=Puro-F
                     /note="Puromycin resistance gene, forward primer"
     misc_feature    1893..2481
                     /label=WPRE
                     /note="woodchuck hepatitis virus posttranscriptional
                     regulatory element"
     primer_bind     complement(1946..1966)
                     /label=WPRE-R
                     /note="WPRE, reverse primer"
     CDS             complement(2364..2375)
                     /codon_start=1
                     /product="Factor Xa recognition and cleavage site"
                     /label=Factor Xa site
                     /translation="IEGR"
     LTR             2553..2786
                     /label=3' LTR (Delta-U3)
                     /note="self-inactivating 3' long terminal repeat (LTR) from
                     HIV-1"
     polyA_signal    2864..2985
                     /label=SV40 poly(A) signal
                     /note="SV40 polyadenylation signal"
     primer_bind     complement(2901..2920)
                     /label=SV40pA-R
                     /note="SV40 polyA, reverse primer"
     primer_bind     2955..2974
                     /label=EBV-rev
                     /note="SV40 polyA terminator, reverse primer"
     rep_origin      3025..3160
                     /label=SV40 ori
                     /note="SV40 origin of replication"
     primer_bind     3087..3106
                     /label=SV40pro-F
                     /note="SV40 promoter/origin, forward primer"
     primer_bind     complement(3180..3199)
                     /label=T7
                     /note="T7 promoter, forward primer"
     promoter        complement(3181..3199)
                     /label=T7 promoter
                     /note="promoter for bacteriophage T7 RNA polymerase"
     primer_bind     complement(3209..3226)
                     /label=M13 Forward
                     /note="In lacZ gene. Also called M13-F20 or M13 (-21)
                     Forward"
     primer_bind     complement(3209..3225)
                     /label=M13 fwd
                     /note="common sequencing primer, one of multiple similar
                     variants"
     primer_bind     complement(3218..3240)
                     /label=M13/pUC Forward
                     /note="In lacZ gene"
     rep_origin      3367..3822
                     /direction=RIGHT
                     /label=f1 ori
                     /note="f1 bacteriophage origin of replication; arrow
                     indicates direction of (+) strand synthesis"
     primer_bind     complement(3454..3473)
                     /label=F1ori-R
                     /note="F1 origin, reverse primer"
     primer_bind     3664..3685
                     /label=F1ori-F
                     /note="F1 origin, forward primer"
     promoter        3848..3952
                     /gene="bla"
                     /label=AmpR promoter
     CDS             3953..4813
                     /codon_start=1
                     /gene="bla"
                     /product="beta-lactamase"
                     /label=AmpR
                     /note="confers resistance to ampicillin, carbenicillin, and
                     related antibiotics"
                     /translation="MSIQHFRVALIPFFAAFCLPVFAHPETLVKVKDAEDQLGARVGYI
                     ELDLNSGKILESFRPEERFPMMSTFKVLLCGAVLSRIDAGQEQLGRRIHYSQNDLVEYS
                     PVTEKHLTDGMTVRELCSAAITMSDNTAANLLLTTIGGPKELTAFLHNMGDHVTRLDRW
                     EPELNEAIPNDERDTTMPVAMATTLRKLLTGELLTLASRQQLIDWMEADKVAGPLLRSA
                     LPAGWFIADKSGAGERGSRGIIAALGPDGKPSRIVVIYTTGSQATMDERNRQIAEIGAS
                     LIKHW"
     primer_bind     complement(4171..4190)
                     /label=Amp-R
                     /note="Ampicillin resistance gene, reverse primer"
     rep_origin      4984..5572
                     /direction=RIGHT
                     /label=ori
                     /note="high-copy-number ColE1/pMB1/pBR322/pUC origin of
                     replication"
     primer_bind     5473..5492
                     /label=pBR322ori-F
                     /note="pBR322 origin, forward primer"
     primer_bind     5726..5743
                     /label=L4440
                     /note="L4440 vector, forward primer"
     protein_bind    5860..5881
                     /label=CAP binding site
                     /bound_moiety="E. coli catabolite activator protein"
                     /note="CAP binding activates transcription in the presence
                     of cAMP."
     promoter        5896..5926
                     /label=lac promoter
                     /note="promoter for the E. coli lac operon"
     protein_bind    5934..5950
                     /label=lac operator
                     /bound_moiety="lac repressor encoded by lacI"
                     /note="The lac repressor binds to the lac operator to
                     inhibit transcription in E. coli. This inhibition can be
                     relieved by adding lactose or
                     isopropyl-beta-D-thiogalactopyranoside (IPTG)."
     primer_bind     5939..5961
                     /label=M13/pUC Reverse
                     /note="In lacZ gene"
     primer_bind     5958..5974
                     /label=M13 rev
                     /note="common sequencing primer, one of multiple similar
                     variants"
     primer_bind     5958..5974
                     /label=M13 Reverse
                     /note="In lacZ gene. Also called M13-rev"
     primer_bind     5993..6013
                     /label=T3
                     /note="T3 promoter, forward primer"
     promoter        5995..6013
                     /label=T3 promoter
                     /note="promoter for bacteriophage T3 RNA polymerase"
     promoter        6041..6267
                     /label=RSV promoter
                     /note="Rous sarcoma virus enhancer/promoter"
     LTR             6268..6448
                     /label=5' LTR (truncated)
                     /note="truncated 5' long terminal repeat (LTR) from HIV-1"
     misc_feature    6495..6620
                     /label=HIV-1 Psi
                     /note="packaging signal of human immunodeficiency virus
                     type 1"
     misc_feature    7113..7346
                     /label=RRE
                     /note="The Rev response element (RRE) of HIV-1 allows for
                     Rev-dependent mRNA export from the nucleus to the
                     cytoplasm."
     CDS             7531..7575
                     /codon_start=1
                     /product="antigenic peptide corresponding to amino acids
                     655 to 669 of the HIV envelope protein gp41 (Lutje Hulsik
                     et al., 2013)"
                     /label=gp41 peptide
                     /note="recognized by the 2H10 single-chain llama nanobody"
                     /translation="KNEQELLELDKWASL"
     promoter        7753..7993
                     /label=U6 promoter
                     /note="RNA polymerase III promoter for human U6 snRNA"
     primer_bind     7753..7773
                     /label=hU6-F
                     /note="Human U6 promoter, forward primer"
     primer_bind     7924..7943
                     /label=LKO.1 5'
                     /note="Human U6 promoter, forward primer"
     misc_RNA        8023..8098
                     /label=gRNA scaffold
                     /note="guide RNA scaffold for the Streptococcus pyogenes
                     CRISPR/Cas9 system"
     misc_feature    8154..8271
                     /label=cPPT/CTS
                     /note="central polypurine tract and central termination
                     sequence of HIV-1"
ORIGIN
        1 cccgggtgca aagatggata aagttttaaa cagagaggaa tctttgcagc taatggacct
       61 tctaggtctt gaaaggagtg ggaattggct ccggtgcccg tcagtgggca gagcgcacat
      121 cgcccacagt ccccgagaag ttggggggag gggtcggcaa ttgatccggt gcctagagaa
      181 ggtggcgcgg ggtaaactgg gaaagtgatg tcgtgtactg gctccgcctt tttcccgagg
      241 gtgggggaga accgtatata agtgcagtag tcgccgtgaa cgttcttttt cgcaacgggt
      301 ttgccgccag aacacaggta agtgccgtgt gtggttcccg cgggcctggc ctctttacgg
      361 gttatggccc ttgcgtgcct tgaattactt ccacctggct gcagtacgtg attcttgatc
      421 ccgagcttcg ggttggaagt gggtgggaga gttcgaggcc ttgcgcttaa ggagcccctt
      481 cgcctcgtgc ttgagttgag gcctggcctg ggcgctgggg ccgccgcgtg cgaatctggt
      541 ggcaccttcg cgcctgtctc gctgctttcg ataagtctct agccatttaa aatttttgat
      601 gacctgctgc gacgcttttt ttctggcaag atagtcttgt aaatgcgggc caagatctgc
      661 acactggtat ttcggttttt ggggccgcgg gcggcgacgg ggcccgtgcg tcccagcgca
      721 catgttcggc gaggcggggc ctgcgagcgc ggccaccgag aatcggacgg gggtagtctc
      781 aagctggccg gcctgctctg gtgcctggcc tcgcgccgcc gtgtatcgcc ccgccctggg
      841 cggcaaggct ggcccggtcg gcaccagttg cgtgagcgga aagatggccg cttcccggcc
      901 ctgctgcagg gagctcaaaa tggaggacgc ggcgctcggg agagcgggcg ggtgagtcac
      961 ccacacaaag gaaaagggcc tttccgtcct cagccgtcgc ttcatgtgac tccacggagt
     1021 accgggcgcc gtccaggcac ctcgattagt tctcgagctt ttggagtacg tcgtctttag
     1081 gttgggggga ggggttttat gcgatggagt ttccccacac tgagtgggtg gagactgaag
     1141 ttaggccagc ttggcacttg atgtaattct ccttggaatt tgcccttttt gagtttggat
     1201 cttggttcat tctcaagcct cagacagtgg ttcaaagttt ttttcttcca tttcaggtgt
     1261 cgtgacgtac ggccaccatg accgagtaca agcccacggt gcgcctcgcc acccgcgacg
     1321 acgtccccag ggccgtacgc accctcgccg ccgcgttcgc cgactacccc gccacgcgcc
     1381 acaccgtcga tccggaccgc cacatcgagc gggtcaccga gctgcaagaa ctcttcctca
     1441 cgcgcgtcgg gctcgacatc ggcaaggtgt gggtcgcgga cgacggcgcc gccgtggcgg
     1501 tctggaccac gccggagagc gtcgaagcgg gggcggtgtt cgccgagatc ggcccgcgca
     1561 tggccgagtt gagcggttcc cggctggccg cgcagcaaca gatggaaggc ctcctggcgc
     1621 cgcaccggcc caaggagccc gcgtggttcc tggccaccgt cggagtctcg cccgaccacc
     1681 agggcaaggg tctgggcagc gccgtcgtgc tccccggagt ggaggcggcc gagcgcgccg
     1741 gggtgcccgc cttcctggag acctccgcgc cccgcaacct ccccttctac gagcggctcg
     1801 gcttcaccgt caccgccgac gtcgaggtgc ccgaaggacc gcgcacctgg tgcatgaccc
     1861 gcaagcccgg tgcctgaacg cgttaagtcg acaatcaacc tctggattac aaaatttgtg
     1921 aaagattgac tggtattctt aactatgttg ctccttttac gctatgtgga tacgctgctt
     1981 taatgccttt gtatcatgct attgcttccc gtatggcttt cattttctcc tccttgtata
     2041 aatcctggtt gctgtctctt tatgaggagt tgtggcccgt tgtcaggcaa cgtggcgtgg
     2101 tgtgcactgt gtttgctgac gcaaccccca ctggttgggg cattgccacc acctgtcagc
     2161 tcctttccgg gactttcgct ttccccctcc ctattgccac ggcggaactc atcgccgcct
     2221 gccttgcccg ctgctggaca ggggctcggc tgttgggcac tgacaattcc gtggtgttgt
     2281 cggggaaatc atcgtccttt ccttggctgc tcgcctgtgt tgccacctgg attctgcgcg
     2341 ggacgtcctt ctgctacgtc ccttcggccc tcaatccagc ggaccttcct tcccgcggcc
     2401 tgctgccggc tctgcggcct cttccgcgtc ttcgccttcg ccctcagacg agtcggatct
     2461 ccctttgggc cgcctccccg cgtcgacttt aagaccaatg acttacaagg cagctgtaga
     2521 tcttagccac tttttaaaag aaaagggggg actggaaggg ctaattcact cccaacgaag
     2581 acaagatctg ctttttgctt gtactgggtc tctctggtta gaccagatct gagcctggga
     2641 gctctctggc taactaggga acccactgct taagcctcaa taaagcttgc cttgagtgct
     2701 tcaagtagtg tgtgcccgtc tgttgtgtga ctctggtaac tagagatccc tcagaccctt
     2761 ttagtcagtg tggaaaatct ctagcagtac gtatagtagt tcatgtcatc ttattattca
     2821 gtatttataa cttgcaaaga aatgaatatc agagagtgag aggaacttgt ttattgcagc
     2881 ttataatggt tacaaataaa gcaatagcat cacaaatttc acaaataaag catttttttc
     2941 actgcattct agttgtggtt tgtccaaact catcaatgta tcttatcatg tctggctcta
     3001 gctatcccgc ccctaactcc gcccatcccg cccctaactc cgcccagttc cgcccattct
     3061 ccgccccatg gctgactaat tttttttatt tatgcagagg ccgaggccgc ctcggcctct
     3121 gagctattcc agaagtagtg aggaggcttt tttggaggcc tagggacgta cccaattcgc
     3181 cctatagtga gtcgtattac gcgcgctcac tggccgtcgt tttacaacgt cgtgactggg
     3241 aaaaccctgg cgttacccaa cttaatcgcc ttgcagcaca tccccctttc gccagctggc
     3301 gtaatagcga agaggcccgc accgatcgcc cttcccaaca gttgcgcagc ctgaatggcg
     3361 aatgggnnnn nnnnnnnnnn nnnnnnnnnn nnnnnnnnnn nnnnnnnnnn nnnnnnnnnn
     3421 nnnnnnnnnn nnnnnnnnnn nnnnnnnnnn nnnnnnnnnn nnnnnnnnnn nnnnnnnnnn
     3481 nnnnnnnnnn cnnnnnnnnn nnnnnnnnnn nnnnnnnnnn nnnnnnnnnn nnnnnnnnnn
     3541 nnnnnnnnnn nnnnnnnnnn nnnnnnnnnn nnnnnnnnnn nnannnnnnn nnnnnnnnnn
     3601 nnnnnnnnnn nnnnnnnnnn nnnnnnnnnn nncctttgac gttggagtcc acgttcttta
     3661 atagtggact cttgttccaa actggaacaa cactcaaccc tatctcggtc tattcttttg
     3721 atttataagg gattttgccg atttcggcct attggttaaa aaatgagctg atttaacaaa
     3781 aatttaacgc gaattttaac aaaatattaa cgcttacaat ttaggtggca cttttcgggg
     3841 aaatgtgcgc ggaaccccta tttgtttatt tttctaaata cattcaaata tgtatccgct
     3901 catgagacaa taaccctgat aaatgcttca ataatattga aaaaggaaga gtatgagtat
     3961 tcaacatttc cgtgtcgccc ttattccctt ttttgcggca ttttgccttc ctgtttttgc
     4021 tcacccagaa acgctggtga aagtaaaaga tgctgaagat cagttgggtg cacgagtggg
     4081 ttacatcgaa ctggatctca acagcggtaa gatccttgag agttttcgcc ccgaagaacg
     4141 ttttccaatg atgagcactt ttaaagttct gctatgtggc gcggtattat cccgtattga
     4201 cgccgggcaa gagcaactcg gtcgccgcat acactattct cagaatgact tggttgagta
     4261 ctcaccagtc acagaaaagc atcttacgga tggcatgaca gtaagagaat tatgcagtgc
     4321 tgccataacc atgagtgata acactgcggc caacttactt ctgacaacga tcggaggacc
     4381 gaaggagcta accgcttttt tgcacaacat gggggatcat gtaactcgcc ttgatcgttg
     4441 ggaaccggag ctgaatgaag ccataccaaa cgacgagcgt gacaccacga tgcctgtagc
     4501 aatggcaaca acgttgcgca aactattaac tggcgaacta cttactctag cttcccggca
     4561 acaattaata gactggatgg aggcggataa agttgcagga ccacttctgc gctcggccct
     4621 tccggctggc tggtttattg ctgataaatc tggagccggt gagcgtgggt ctcgcggtat
     4681 cattgcagca ctggggccag atggtaagcc ctcccgtatc gtagttatct acacgacggg
     4741 gagtcaggca actatggatg aacgaaatag acagatcgct gagataggtg cctcactgat
     4801 taagcattgg taactgtcag accaagttta ctcatatata ctttagattg atttaaaact
     4861 tcatttttaa tttaaaagga tctaggtgaa gatccttttt gataatctca tgaccaaaat
     4921 cccttaacgt gagttttcgt tccactgagc gtcagacccc gtagaaaaga tcaaaggatc
     4981 ttcttgagat cctttttttc tgcgcgtaat ctgctgcttg caaacaaaaa aaccaccgct
     5041 accagcggtg gtttgtttgc cggatcaaga gctaccaact ctttttccga aggtaactgg
     5101 cttcagcaga gcgcagatac caaatactgt tcttctagtg tagccgtagt taggccacca
     5161 cttcaagaac tctgtagcac cgcctacata cctcgctctg ctaatcctgt taccagtggc
     5221 tgctgccagt ggcgataagt cgtgtcttac cgggttggac tcaagacgat agttaccgga
     5281 taaggcgcag cggtcgggct gaacgggggg ttcgtgcaca cagcccagct tggagcgaac
     5341 gacctacacc gaactgagat acctacagcg tgagctatga gaaagcgcca cgcttcccga
     5401 agggagaaag gcggacaggt atccggtaag cggcagggtc ggaacaggag agcgcacgag
     5461 ggagcttcca gggggaaacg cctggtatct ttatagtcct gtcgggtttc gccacctctg
     5521 acttgagcgt cgatttttgt gatgctcgtc aggggggcgg agcctatgga aaaacgccag
     5581 caacgcggcc tttttacggt tcctggcctt ttgctggcct tttgctcaca tgttctttcc
     5641 tgcgttatcc cctgattctg tggataaccg tattaccgcc tttgagtgag ctgataccgc
     5701 tcgccgcagc cgaacgaccg agcgcagcga gtcagtgagc gaggaagcgg aagagcgccc
     5761 aatacgcaaa ccgcctctcc ccgcgcgttg gccgattcat taatgcagct ggcacgacag
     5821 gtttcccgac tggaaagcgg gcagtgagcg caacgcaatt aatgtgagtt agctcactca
     5881 ttaggcaccc caggctttac actttatgct tccggctcgt atgttgtgtg gaattgtgag
     5941 cggataacaa tttcacacag gaaacagcta tgaccatgat tacgccaagc gcgcaattaa
     6001 ccctcactaa agggaacaaa agctggagct gcaagcttaa tgtagtctta tgcaatactc
     6061 ttgtagtctt gcaacatggt aacgatgagt tagcaacatg ccttacaagg agagaaaaag
     6121 caccgtgcat gccgattggt ggaagtaagg tggtacgatc gtgccttatt aggaaggcaa
     6181 cagacgggtc tgacatggat tggacgaacc actgaattgc cgcattgcag agatattgta
     6241 tttaagtgcc tagctcgata cataaacggg tctctctggt tagaccagat ctgagcctgg
     6301 gagctctctg gctaactagg gaacccactg cttaagcctc aataaagctt gccttgagtg
     6361 cttcaagtag tgtgtgcccg tctgttgtgt gactctggta actagagatc cctcagaccc
     6421 ttttagtcag tgtggaaaat ctctagcagt ggcgcccgaa cagggacttg aaagcgaaag
     6481 ggaaaccaga ggagctctct cgacgcagga ctcggcttgc tgaagcgcgc acggcaagag
     6541 gcgaggggcg gcgactggtg agtacgccaa aaattttgac tagcggaggc tagaaggaga
     6601 gagatgggtg cgagagcgtc agtattaagc gggggagaat tagatcgcga tgggaaaaaa
     6661 ttcggttaag gccaggggga aagaaaaaat ataaattaaa acatatagta tgggcaagca
     6721 gggagctaga acgattcgca gttaatcctg gcctgttaga aacatcagaa ggctgtagac
     6781 aaatactggg acagctacaa ccatcccttc agacaggatc agaagaactt agatcattat
     6841 ataatacagt agcaaccctc tattgtgtgc atcaaaggat agagataaaa gacaccaagg
     6901 aagctttaga caagatagag gaagagcaaa acaaaagtaa gaccaccgca cagcaagcgg
     6961 ccgctgatct tcagacctgg aggaggagat atgagggaca attggagaag tgaattatat
     7021 aaatataaag tagtaaaaat tgaaccatta ggagtagcac ccaccaaggc aaagagaaga
     7081 gtggtgcaga gagaaaaaag agcagtggga ataggagctt tgttccttgg gttcttggga
     7141 gcagcaggaa gcactatggg cgcagcgtca atgacgctga cggtacaggc cagacaatta
     7201 ttgtctggta tagtgcagca gcagaacaat ttgctgaggg ctattgaggc gcaacagcat
     7261 ctgttgcaac tcacagtctg gggcatcaag cagctccagg caagaatcct ggctgtggaa
     7321 agatacctaa aggatcaaca gctcctgggg atttggggtt gctctggaaa actcatttgc
     7381 accactgctg tgccttggaa tgctagttgg agtaataaat ctctggaaca gatttggaat
     7441 cacacgacct ggatggagtg ggacagagaa attaacaatt acacaagctt aatacactcc
     7501 ttaattgaag aatcgcaaaa ccagcaagaa aagaatgaac aagaattatt ggaattagat
     7561 aaatgggcaa gtttgtggaa ttggtttaac ataacaaatt ggctgtggta tataaaatta
     7621 ttcataatga tagtaggagg cttggtaggt ttaagaatag tttttgctgt actttctata
     7681 gtgaatagag ttaggcaggg atattcacca ttatcgtttc agacccacct cccaaccccg
     7741 aggggaccca gagagggcct atttcccatg attccttcat atttgcatat acgatacaag
     7801 gctgttagag agataattag aattaatttg actgtaaaca caaagatatt agtacaaaat
     7861 acgtgacgta gaaagtaata atttcttggg tagtttgcag ttttaaaatt atgttttaaa
     7921 atggactatc atatgcttac cgtaacttga aagtatttcg atttcttggc tttatatatc
     7981 ttgtggaaag gacgaaacac cgctcatgca gctgttcccg cggttttaga gctagaaata
     8041 gcaagttaaa ataaggctag tccgttatca acttgaaaaa gtggcaccga gtcggtgctt
     8101 ttttaagctt ggcgtaacta gatcttgaga caaatggcag tattcatcca caattttaaa
     8161 agaaaagggg ggattggggg gtacagtgca ggggaaagaa tagtagacat aatagcaaca
     8221 gacatacaaa ctaaagaatt acaaaaacaa attacaaaaa ttcaaaattt tcgggtttat
     8281 tacagggaca gcagagatcc actttggcgc cggctcgagg ggg
//
