[The description below was written by a language model from this plasmid's Addgene catalogue record and the feature table of its GenBank file.]
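Description:
STK19 gRNA (BRDN0001144764) is a third-generation lentiviral transfer plasmid built on the lentiGuide-Puro backbone that delivers a single CRISPR guide RNA directed against human STK19. The 8.3 kb circular construct is maintained in E. coli through a high-copy ColE1/pUC-type origin and selected with ampicillin via the bla gene. It also carries an f1 origin, an SV40 origin and leftover cloning-vector elements (lac promoter/operator, T7 and T3 promoters) that play no role in its function.

The viral portion is framed by an RSV promoter fused to a truncated HIV-1 5' LTR, which makes genomic RNA production Tat-independent, and a self-inactivating 3' LTR lacking U3, followed by an SV40 polyadenylation signal. Between them lie the Psi packaging signal, the Rev response element for nuclear export of the full-length transcript, and the cPPT/CTS, which aids nuclear import of the reverse-transcribed genome. The payload consists of two cassettes. A human U6 RNA polymerase III promoter drives the STK19-specific spacer joined to the Streptococcus pyogenes Cas9 guide scaffold. An EF-1-alpha promoter with its first intron drives puromycin N-acetyltransferase, with a WPRE downstream to enhance expression, allowing puromycin selection of transduced mammalian cells.

The plasmid encodes no Cas9, so it is intended for use alongside a separate Cas9 lentiviral vector or in cells that already express the nuclease. The guide was designed against two STK19 reference transcripts, and the construct is linked to a human kinome gRNA library developed in work on optimising sgRNA activity and specificity. It is suited to knockout of STK19 in human cells.
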