Addgene plasmid #76030: STK19 gRNA (BRDN0001144764)
Purpose: 3rd generation lentiviral gRNA plasmid targeting human STK19
Depositing lab: John Doench & David Root. Depositing organization: Broad Institute. Publication: Optimized sgRNA design to maximize activity and minimize off-target effects of CRISPR-Cas9. Doench JG, Fusi N, Sullender M, Hegde M, Vaimberg EW, Donovan KF, Smith I, Tothova Z, Wilen C, Orchard R, Virgin HW, Listgarten J, Root DE. Nat Biotechnol. 2016 Jan 18. doi: 10.1038/nbt.3437. PubMed 26780180.
Backbone
  Vector backbone: lentiGuide-Puro
  Backbone manufacturer: Zhang Lab (Addgene plasmid # 52963)
  Vector type: Mammalian Expression, Lentiviral, CRISPR
  Selectable markers: Puromycin
Growth in bacteria
  Bacterial resistance: Ampicillin, 100 μg/mL
  Growth temperature: 37°C
  Growth strain: DH5alpha
  Copy number: High Copy
Gene/Insert
  Gene/Insert name: STK19 (alt names: STK19; NM_004197.1)
  gRNA/shRNA sequence: CTCATGCAGCTGTTCCCGCG
  Species: H. sapiens (human)
  Entrez Gene: STK19 (a.k.a. D6S60, D6S60E, G11, HLA-RP1, RP1)
  Promoter: hU6
  Cloning method: Unknown
  Sequencing primers: 5′ U6-F; 3′ pS2-R
Terms and licenses: Academic/Nonprofit Terms; Industry Terms: Not Available to Industry
Depositor comments: The gRNA was designed to target the following Genbank reference sequence(s): NM_004197.1,NM_032454.1. Note that this plasmid does NOT contain Cas9. It should be used in conjunction with lentiCas9-Blast (Addgene #52962) or otherwise with cell lines already expressing Cas9. Browse the full kinome gRNA library at http://www.addgene.org/pooled-library/broadgpp-human-kinome/ or visit http://www.broadinstitute.org/rnai/public/ for detailed protocols and information.
How to cite: STK19 gRNA (BRDN0001144764) was a gift from John Doench & David Root (Addgene plasmid # 76030 ; http://n2t.net/addgene:76030 ; RRID:Addgene_76030)
