>Addgene plasmid #76030 | STK19 gRNA (BRDN0001144764) | depositor partial sequence | sequence record 143490 | Target Sequence
CTCATGCAGCTGTTCCCGCG
