>Addgene plasmid #76030 | STK19 gRNA (BRDN0001144764) | addgene partial sequence | sequence record 185045 | hU6-F
CGTAGAAAGTAATAATTTCTTGGGTAGTTTGCAGTTTTAAAATTATGTTTTAAAATGGACTATCATATGC
TTACCGTAACTTGAAAGTATTTCGATTTCTTGGCTTTATATATCTTGTGGAAAGGACGAAACACCGCTCA
TGCAGCTGTTCCCGCGGTTTTAGAGCTAGAAATAGCAAGTTAAAATAAGGCTAGTCCGTTATCAACTTGA
AAAAGTGGCACCGAGTCGGTGCTTTTTTAAGCTTGGCGTAACTAGATCTTGAGACAAATGGCAGTATTCA
TCCACAATTTTAAAAGAAAAGGGGGGATTGGGGGGTACAGTGCAGGGGAAAGAATAGTAGACATAATAGC
AACAGACATACAAACTAAAGAATTACAAAAACAAATTACAAAAATTCAAAATTTTCGGGTTTATTACAGG
GACAGCAGAGATCCACTTTGGCGCCGGCTCGAGGGGGCCCGGGTGCAAAGATGGATAAAGTTTTAAACAG
AGAGGAATCTTTGCAGCTAATGGACCTTCTAGGTCTTGAAAGGAGTGGGAATTGGCTCCGGTGCCCGTCA
GTGGGCAGAG
